>Addgene plasmid #61700 | pPd4E-ISH | addgene partial sequence | sequence record 114627 | PDKint-R 5'-TCTTCTTCGTCTTACACATCACT-3'
AACAATATATTTATAAATTATTTTTTCACAATTATAACAACTATATTATTATAATCATACTAATTAACAT
CACTTAACTATTTTATACTAAAAGGAAAAAAGAAAATAATTATTTCCTTACCAAGCTGGGGTACCGAATT
CCTCGAGACCACTTTGTACAAGAAAGCTGGGTCGTAAATGCTCCAGAACTCCTCGACGGTACTGAAGGTA
TAGATCGGGCGAATGGAACTCCCCCAATCCTCTTGCTTAGTCTTAGCGGACTTTGCTGCGGGGCTATCGA
ACCAGAAGGTCCATGAGTGCTCCAGAGCATGAGACTCTGGCGCTATTCCTTTCGATGGCTTCGACGCCGA
TTCTTCGTCGCCCACGATCTCTCCTTCTTCGGGCTCATCGTCCTCTTCCCTTGGTTTAGGGTTCGTCTCG
GTCTTGGCCTGATCTTCTGAAGCTGAAGTCTTGAGTGCGTCTTCGACCACCATGAAGCCTGCTTTTTTGT
ACAAACTTGTCTCGAGCGTGTCCTCTCCAAATGAAATGAACTTCCTTATATAGAGGAAGGGTCTTGCGAA
GGATAGTGGGATTGTGCGTCATCCCTTACGTCAGTGGAGATGTCACATCAATCCACTTGCTTTGAAGACG
TGGTTGGAACGTCTTCTTTTTCCACGATGCTCCTCGTGGGTGGGGGTCCATCTTTGGGACCACTGTCGGC
AGAGAGATCTTGAATGATAGCCTTTCCTTTATCGCAATGATGGCATTTGTAGGAGCCACCTTCCTTTTCT
ACTGTCCTTTCGATGAAGTGACAGATAGCTGGGCAATGGAATCCGAGGAGGTTTCC
