>Addgene plasmid #61700 | pPd4E-ISH | addgene partial sequence | sequence record 114628 | OCSterm-R 5'-GGCGGTAAGGATCTGAGCTA-3'
ACAGAATTGAAAGCAAATATCATGCGATCATAGGCGTCTCGCATATCTCATTAAAGCAGGACTCTAGACA
AGTTTGTACAAAAAAGCAGGCTTCATGGTGGTCGAAGACGCACTCAAGACTTCAGCTTCAGAAGATCAGG
CCAAGACCGAGACGAACCCTAAACCAAGGGAAGAGGACGATGAGCCCGAAGAAGGAGAGATCGTGGGCGA
CGAAGAATCGGCGTCGAAGCCATCGAAAGGAATAGCGCCAGAGTCTCATGCTCTGGAGCACTCATGGACC
TTCTGGTTCGATAGCCCCGCAGCAAAGTCCGCTAAGACTAAGCAAGAGGATTGGGGGAGTTCCATTCGCC
CGATCTATACCTTCAGTACCGTCGAGGAGTTCTGGAGCATTTACGACCCAGCTTTCTTGTACAAAGTGGT
CTAGAGGATCCAAGCTTGTGCAGGTAAATTTCTAGTTTTTCTCCTTCATTTTCTTGGTTAGGACCCTTTT
CTCTTTTTATTTTTTTGAGCTTTGATCTTTCTTTAAACTGATCTATTTTTTAATTGATTGGTTATGGTGT
AAATATTACATAGCTTTAACTGATAATCTGATTACTTTATTTCGTGTGTCTATGATGATGATGATAACTG
CAGCGCAAGCTTATCGATTTCGAACCCAGCTTCCCAACTGTAATCAATCCAAATGTAAGATCAATGATAA
CACAATGACATGATCTATCATGTTACCTTGTTTATTCATGTTCGACTAATTCATTTAATTAATAGTCAAT
CCATTTAGAAGTTAATAAAACTACAAGTATTATTT
