[The description below was written by a language model from this plasmid's Addgene catalogue record.]
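Description:
pPd4E-ISH is a plant RNAi construct built on the pHellsGate12 backbone (recorded as about 17.7 kb without insert), designed to produce an intron-spliced hairpin RNA (ihpRNA) directed against the plum translation initiation factor gene eIF4E. It is propagated in standard E. coli cloning strains under spectinomycin selection, and the record lists kanamycin as the selectable marker, which in this type of vector serves to select transformed plant cells. The copy number is not recorded, and no feature table is available, so the origins of replication and other backbone elements cannot be described in detail here.

The payload is a roughly 350 bp fragment of plum eIF4E (PdeIF4E) introduced by Gateway recombination and expressed from the 35S promoter, a strong constitutive promoter widely used in plants. In HellsGate-type vectors, Gateway recombination places the same fragment into two cassettes in opposite orientations flanking intron sequence. Transcription therefore yields a self-complementary RNA that folds into a hairpin once the intron spacer is spliced out. The resulting double-stranded RNA is processed by the plant silencing machinery into small interfering RNAs that knock down the endogenous eIF4E transcript.

The construct comes from work testing whether silencing host translation initiation factors confers resistance to plum pox virus in plum. That study attributed resistance to silencing of eIF(iso)4E, so this eIF4E-targeting plasmid serves as the counterpart for assessing the contribution of the eIF4E isoform to virus susceptibility.
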