Addgene plasmid #61700: pPd4E-ISH
Purpose: Plum eIF4E ihp-RNA construct
Depositing lab: Lining Tian. Depositing organization: Agriculture and Agri-Food Canada, London, ON. Publication: Silencing of the host factor eIF(iso)4E gene confers plum pox virus resistance in plum. Wang X, Kohalmi SE, Svircev A, Wang A, Sanfacon H, Tian L. PLoS One. 2013;8(1):e50627. doi: 10.1371/journal.pone.0050627. Epub 2013 Jan 28. PONE-D-12-26441 PubMed 23382802.
Backbone
  Vector backbone: pHellsGate12
  Backbone size w/o insert (bp): 17680
  Vector type: RNAi
  Selectable markers: Kanamycin
Growth in bacteria
  Bacterial resistance: Spectinomycin, 50 μg/mL
  Growth temperature: 37°C
  Growth strain: DH5alpha
  Copy number: Unknown
Gene/Insert
  Gene/Insert name: PdeIF4E
  Species: Plum
  Insert size (bp): 350
  Promoter: 35S
  Cloning method: Gateway Cloning
  Sequencing primers: 5′ CTTCGCAAGACCTTCCTCT; 3′ GTAAATGCTCCAGAACTCCTCG
Terms and licenses: Academic/Nonprofit Terms; Industry Terms: Not Available to Industry
How to cite: pPd4E-ISH was a gift from Lining Tian (Addgene plasmid # 61700 ; http://n2t.net/addgene:61700 ; RRID:Addgene_61700)
